Addgene plasmid #87528: pTALE-STAR-C_RFP entry
Purpose: (Empty Backbone) Destination vector for domain insertion
Depositing lab: Steve Pollard. Depositing organization: University of Edinburgh. Publication: STAR: a simple TAL effector assembly reaction using isothermal assembly. Gogolok S, Garcia-Diaz C, Pollard SM. Sci Rep. 2016 Sep 12;6:33209. doi: 10.1038/srep33209. PubMed 27615025.
Backbone
  Vector backbone: pCAG-GFP-IRES-puro
  Vector type: TALEN, Synthetic Biology ; TALE empty functional domain
  Selectable markers: RFP under bacterial promoter
Growth in bacteria
  Bacterial resistance: Ampicillin, 100 μg/mL
  Growth temperature: 37°C
  Growth strain: DH5alpha
  Copy number: High Copy
Gene/Insert
  Gene/Insert name: None
Terms and licenses: Academic/Nonprofit Terms; Industry Terms: Not Available to Industry
How to cite: pTALE-STAR-C_RFP entry was a gift from Steve Pollard (Addgene plasmid # 87528 ; http://n2t.net/addgene:87528 ; RRID:Addgene_87528)
