[The description below was written by a language model from this plasmid's Addgene catalogue record.]
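Description:
pTALE-STAR-C_RFP entry is an empty destination vector from the STAR (simple TAL effector assembly reaction) system, a method that builds designer TAL effectors by isothermal assembly. It is derived from the backbone pCAG-GFP-IRES-puro and is catalogued as a TALEN/synthetic biology vector of the "TALE empty functional domain" type. In other words, it provides a TALE framework that lacks an effector domain, and its stated purpose is to receive an inserted domain. No gene or insert is recorded, consistent with its status as an empty backbone. The plasmid is maintained in standard E. coli cloning strains at high copy number under ampicillin selection.

The distinguishing feature is an RFP cassette driven by a bacterial promoter, listed as the selectable marker. In entry vectors of this kind, such a cassette usually acts as a visual screening placeholder. Colonies carrying the unmodified parental plasmid express red fluorescent protein, while clones in which the cassette has been replaced by the desired fragment lose the colour, so recombinants can be picked by eye. The record does not state this mechanism explicitly, however. It also does not say what the "C" in the name denotes.

The backbone name suggests a CAG promoter for mammalian expression, together with IRES-linked puromycin selection. No feature table is provided, though, so it cannot be confirmed which of these parental elements (CAG, GFP, IRES, puromycin resistance) are retained in this derivative, nor the exact layout of the TALE scaffold and cloning sites. The plasmid is best viewed as a starting point for fusing chosen functional domains to custom TALE DNA-binding arrays made with the STAR workflow.
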