>Addgene plasmid #87528 | pTALE-STAR-C_RFP entry | depositor partial sequence | sequence record 170712 | Functional TALE domains incl. RFP cassette/domain insertion site
ATGGACTACAAAGACCATGACGGTGATTATAAAGATCATGACATCGATTACAAGGATGACGATGACAAGA
TGGCCCCCAAGAAGAAGAGGAAGGTGGGCATTCACCGCGGGGTACCTATGGTGGACTTGAGGACACTCGG
TTATTCGCAACAGCAACAGGAGAAAATCAAGCCTAAGGTCAGGAGCACCGTCGCGCAACACCACGAGGCG
CTTGTGGGGCATGGCTTCACTCATGCGCATATTGTCGCGCTTTCACAGCACCCTGCGGCGCTTGGGACGG
TGGCTGTCAAATACCAAGATATGATTGCGGCCCTGCCCGAAGCCACGCACGAGGCAATTGTAGGGGTCGG
TAAACAGTGGTCGGGAGCGCGAGCACTTGAGGCGCTGCTGACTGTGGCGGGTGAGCTTAGGGGGCCTCCG
CTCCAGCTCGACACCGGGCAGCTGCTGAAGATCGCGAAGAGAGGGGGAGTAACAGCGGTAGAGGCAGTGC
ACGCCTGGCGCAATGCGCTCACCGGGGCCCCCTTGAACCTGCAGGATACGTTTATCAGTGATAAAGTGTC
AAGCATGACAAAGTTGCAGCCGAATACAGTGGTATCCTGCAGGTGCTCTGTCAGGACCACGGGCTTACGC
CACAACAGGTGGTGGCGATTGCATCTCACGACGGCGGACGCCCTGCCTTGGTGTCCATCGTAGCCCAATT
GTCCAGGCCCGATCCCGCGTTGGCTGCGTTAACGAATGACCATCTGGTGGCGTTGGCATGTCTTGGTGGA
CGACCCGCGCTCGATGCAGTCAAAAAGGGTCTGCCTCATGCTCCCGCATTGATCAAAAGAACCAACCGGC
GGATTCCCGAGAGAACTTCCCATCGAGTCGCGGCTAGCCCCAAGAAGAAGAGAAAGGTGGAGGCCAGCGG
TTCCGGACAGTAGAGACGCCATTGGAATTCGCGGCCGCTTCTAGAGCAATACGCAAACCGCCTCTCCCCG
CGCGTTGGCCGATTCATTAATGCAGCTGGCACGACAGGTTTCCCGACTGGAAAGCGGGCAGTGAGCGCAA
CGCAATTAATGTGAGTTAGCTCACTCATTAGGCACCCCAGGCTTTACACTTTATGCTTCCGGCTCGTATG
TTGTGTGGAATTGTGAGCGGATAACAATTTCACACATACTAGAGAAAGAGGAGAAATACTAGATGGCTTC
CTCCGAAGACGTTATCAAAGAGTTCATGCGTTTCAAAGTTCGTATGGAAGGTTCCGTTAACGGTCACGAG
TTCGAAATCGAAGGTGAAGGTGAAGGTCGTCCGTACGAAGGTACCCAGACCGCTAAACTGAAAGTTACCA
AAGGTGGTCCGCTGCCGTTCGCTTGGGACATCCTGTCCCCGCAGTTCCAGTACGGTTCCAAAGCTTACGT
TAAACACCCGGCTGACATCCCGGACTACCTGAAACTGTCCTTCCCGGAAGGTTTCAAATGGGAACGTGTT
ATGAACTTCGAAGACGGTGGTGTTGTTACCGTTACCCAGGACTCCTCCCTGCAAGACGGTGAGTTCATCT
ACAAAGTTAAACTGCGTGGTACCAACTTCCCGTCCGACGGTCCGGTTATGCAGAAAAAAACCATGGGTTG
GGAAGCTTCCACCGAACGTATGTACCCGGAAGACGGTGCTCTGAAAGGTGAAATCAAAATGCGTCTGAAA
CTGAAAGACGGTGGTCACTACGACGCTGAAGTTAAAACCACCTACATGGCTAAAAAACCGGTTCAGCTGC
CGGGTGCTTACAAAACCGACATCAAACTGGACATCACCTCCCACAACGAAGACTACACCATCGTTGAACA
GTACGAACGTGCTGAAGGTCGTCACTCCACCGGTGCTTAATAACGCTGATAGTGCTAGTGTAGATCGCTA
CTAGAGCCAGGCATCAAATAAAACGAAAGGCTCAGTCGAAAGACTGGGCCTTTCGTTTTATCTGTTGTTT
GTCGGTGAACGCTCTCTACTAGAGTCACACTGGCTCACCTTCGGGTGGGCCTTTCTGCGTTTATATACTA
GTAGCGGCCGCTGCAGTCAGACCGTCTCAAGCT
