>Addgene plasmid #87528 | pTALE-STAR-C_RFP entry | depositor partial sequence | sequence record 170713 | half repeat encoding HD
CTTACGCCACAACAGGTGGTGGCGATTGCATCTCACGACGGCGGACGCCCTGCCTTGGTG
