>Addgene plasmid #87528 | pTALE-STAR-C_RFP entry | addgene partial sequence | sequence record 174795 | Addgene Partial NGS Result
GCCTCGGGCCGGGGAGGGCTCGGGGGAGGGGCGCGGCGGCCCCCGGAGCGCCGGCGGCTGTCGAGGCGCG
GCGAGCCGCAGCCATTGCCTTTTATGGTAATCGTGCGAGAGGGCGCAGGGACTTCCTTTGTCCCAAATCT
GTGCGGAGCCGAAATCTGGGAGGCGCCGCCGCACCCCCTCTAGCGGGCGCGGGGCGAAGCGGTGCGGCGC
CGGCAGGAAGGAAATGGGCGGGGAGGGCCTTCGTGCGTCGCCGCGCCGCCGTCCCCTTCTCCCTCTCCAG
CCTCGGGGCTGTCCGCGGGGGGACGGCTGCCTTCGGGGGGGACGGGGCAGGGCGGGGTTCGGCTTCTGGC
GTGTGACCGGCGGCTCTAGAGCCTCTGCTAACCATGTTCATGCCTTCTTCTTTTTCCTACAGCTCCTGGG
CAACGTGCTGGTTATTGTGCTGTCTCATCATTTTGGCAAAGAATTCCTCGAGGCCGCCACCATGGACTAC
AAAGACCATGACGGTGATTATAAAGATCATGACATCGATTACAAGGATGACGATGACAAGATGGCCCCCA
AGAAGAAGAGGAAGGTGGGCATTCACCGCGGGGTACCTATGGTGGACTTGAGGACACTCGGTTATTCGCA
ACAGCAACAGGAGAAAATCAAGCCTAAGGTCAGGAGCACCGTCGCGCAACACCACGAGGCGCTTGTGGGG
CATGGCTTCACTCATGCGCATATTGTCGCGCTTTCACAGCACCCTGCGGCGCTTGGGACGGTGGCTGTCA
AATACCAAGATATGATTGCGGCCCTGCCCGAAGCCACGCACGAGGCAATTGTAGGGGTCGGTAAACAGTG
GTCGGGAGCGCGAGCACTTGAGGCGCTGCTGACTGTGGCGGGTGAGCTTAGGGGGCCTCCGCTCCAGCTC
GACACCGGGCAGCTGCTGAAGATCGCGAAGAGAGGGGGAGTAACAGCGGTAGAGGCAGTGCACGCCTGGC
GCAATGCGCTCACCGGGGCCCCCTTGAACCTGCAGGATACGTTTATCAGTGATAAAGTGTCAAGCATGAC
AAAGTTGCAGCCGAATACAGTGGTATCCTGCAGGTGCTCTGTCAGGACCACGGGCTTACGCCACAACAGG
TGGTGGCGATTGCATCTCACGACGGCGGACGCCCTGCCTTGGTGTCCATCGTAGCCCAATTGTCCAGGCC
CGATCCCGCGTTGGCTGCGTTAACGAATGACCATCTGGTGGCGTTGGCATGTCTTGGTGGACGACCCGCG
CTCGATGCAGTCAAAAAGGGTCTGCCTCATGCTCCCGCATTGATCAAAAGAACCAACCGGCGGATTCCCG
AGAGAACTTCCCATCGAGTCGCGGCTAGCCCCAAGAAGAAGAGAAAGGTGGAGGCCAGCGGTTCCGGACA
GTAGAGACGCCATTGGAATTCGCGGCCGCTTCTAGAGCAATACGCAAACCGCCTCTCCCCGCGCGTTGGC
CGATTCATTAATGCAGCTGGCACGACAGGTTTCCCGACTGGAAAGCGGGCAGTGAGCGCAACGCAATTAA
TGTGAGTTAGCTCACTCATTAGGCACCCCAGGCTTTACACTTTATGCTTCCGGCTCGTATGTTGTGTGGA
ATTGTGAGCGGATAACAATTTCACACATACTAGAGAAAGAGGAGAAATACTAGATGGCTTCCTCCGAAGA
CGTTATCAAAGAGTTCATGCGTTTCAAAGTTCGTATGGAAGGTTCCGTTAACGGTCACGAGTTCGAAATC
GAAGGTGAAGGTGAAGGTCGTCCGTACGAAGGTACCCAGACCGCTAAACTGAAAGTTACCAAAGGTGGTC
CGCTGCCGTTCGCTTGGGACATCCTGTCCCCGCAGTTCCAGTACGGTTCCAAAGCTTACGTTAAACACCC
GGCTGACATCCCGGACTACCTGAAACTGTCCTTCCCGGAAGGTTTCAAATGGGAACGTGTTATGAACTTC
GAAGACGGTGGTGTTGTTACCGTTACCCAGGACTCCTCCCTGCAAGACGGTGAGTTCATCTACAAAGTTA
AACTGCGTGGTACCAACTTCCCGTCCGACGGTCCGGTTATGCAGAAAAAAACCATGGGTTGGGAAGCTTC
CACCGAACGTATGTACCCGGAAGACGGTGCTCTGAAAGGTGAAATCAAAATGCGTCTGAAACTGAAAGAC
GGTGGTCACTACGACGCTGAAGTTAAAACCACCTACATGGCTAAAAAACCGGTTCAGCTGCCGGGTGCTT
ACAAAACCGACATCAAACTGGACATCACCTCCCACAACGAAGACTACACCATCGTTGAACAGTACGAACG
TGCTGAAGGTCGTCACTCCACCGGTGCTTAATAACGCTGATAGTGCTAGTGTAGATCGCTACTAGAGCCA
GGCATCAAATAAAACGAAAGGCTCAGTCGAAAGACTGGGCCTTTCGTTTTATCTGTTGTTTGTCGGTGAA
CGCTCTCTACTAGAGTCACACTGGCTCACCTTCGGGTGGGCCTTTCTGCGTTTATATACTAGTAGCGGCC
GCTGCAGTCAGACCGTCTCAAGCTGAGCTCGCTGATCAGCCTCGACTGTGCCTTCTAGTTGCCAGCCATC
TGTTGTTTGCCCCTCCCCCGTGCCTTCCTTGACCCTGGAAGGTGCCACTCCCACTGTCCTTTCCTAATAA
AATGAGGAAATTGCATCGCATTGTCTGAGTAGGTGTCATTCTATTCTGGGGGGTGGGGTGGGGCAGGACA
GCAAGGGGGAGGATTGGGAAGACAATAGCAGGCATGCTGGGGATGCGGTGGGCTCTATGGCTTCTGAGGC
GGAAAGAACCTGCAGCCCAAGCTTGGCGTAATCATGGTCATAGCTGTTTCCTGTGTGAAATTGTTATCCG
CTCACAATTCCACACAACATACGAGCCGGAAGCATAAAGTGTAAAGCCTGGGGTGCCTAATGAGTGAGCT
AACTCACATTAATTGCGTTGCGCTCACTGCCCGCTTTCCAGTCGGGAAACCTGTCGTGCCAGCGGATCCG
CATCTCAATTAGTCAGCAACCATAGTCCCGCCCCTAACTCCGCCCATCCCGCCCCTAACTCCGCCCAGTT
CCGCCCATTCTCCGCCCCATGGCTGACTAATTTTTTTTATTTATGCAGAGGCCGAGGCCGCCTCGGCCTC
TGAGCTATTCCAGAAGTAGTGAGGAGGCTTTTTTGGAGGCCTAGGCTTTTGCAAAAAGCTAACTTGTTTA
TTGCAGCTTATAATGGTTACAAATAAAGCAATAGCATCACAAATTTCACAAATAAAGCATTTTTTTCACT
GCATTCTAGTTGTGGTTTGTCCAAACTCATCAATGTATCTTATCATGTCTGGATCCGCTGCATTAATGAA
TCGGCCAACGCGCGGGGAGAGGCGGTTTGCGTATTGGGCGCTCTTCCGCTTCCTCGCTCACTGACTCGCT
GCGCTCGGTCGTTCGGCTGCGGCGAGCGGTATCAGCTCACTCAAAGGCGGTAATACGGTTATCCACAGAA
TCAGGGGATAACGCAGGAAAGAACATGTGAGCAAAAGGCCAGCAAAAGGCCAGGAACCGTAAAAAGGCCG
CGTTGCTGGCGTTTTTCCATAGGCTCCGCCCCCCTGACGAGCATCACAAAAATCGACGCTCAAGTCAGAG
GTGGCGAAACCCGACAGGACTATAAAGATACCAGGCGTTTCCCCCTGGAAGCTCCCTCGTGCGCTCTCCT
GTTCCGACCCTGCCGCTTACCGCATACCTGTCCGCCTTTCTCCCTTCGGGAAGCGTGGCGCTTTCTCATA
GCTCACGCTGTAGGTATCTCAGTTCGGTGTAGGTCGTTCGCTCCAAGCTGGGCTGTGTGCACGAACCCCC
CGTTCAGCCCGACCGCTGCGCCTTATCCGGTAACTATCGTCTTGAGTCCAACCCGGTAAGACACGACTTA
TCGCCACTGGCAGCAGCCACTGGTAACAGGATTAGCAGAGCGAGGTATGTAGGCGGTGCTACAGAGTTCT
TGAAGTGGTGGCCTAACTACGGCTACACTAGAAGAACAGTATTTGGTATCTGCGCTCTGCTGAAGCCAGT
TACCTTCGGAAAAAGAGTTGGTAGCTCTTGATCCGGCAAACAAACCACCGCTGGTAGCGGTGGTTTTTTT
GTTTGCAAGCAGCAGATTACGCGCAGAAAAAAAGGATCTCAAGAAGATCCTTTGATCTTTTCTACGGGGT
CTGACGCTCAGTGGAACGAAAACTCACGTTAAGGGATTTTGGTCATGAGATTATCAAAAAGGATCTTCAC
CTAGATCCTTTTAAATTAAAAATGAAGTTTTAAATCAATCTAAAGTATATATGAGTAAACTTGGTCTGAC
AGTTACCAATGCTTAATCAGTGAGGCACCTATCTCAGCGATCTGTCTATTTCGTTCATCCATAGTTGCCT
GACTCCCCGTCGTGTAGATAACTACGATACGGGAGGGCTTACCATCTGGCCCCAGTGCTGCAATGATACC
GCGAGACCCACGCTCACCGGCTCCAGATTTATCAGCAATAAACCAGCCAGCCGGAAGGGCCGAGCGCAGA
AGTGGTCCTGCAACTTTATCCGCCTCCATCCAGTCTATTAATTGTTGCCGGGAAGCTAGAGTAAGTAGTT
CGCCAGTTAATAGTTTGCGCAACGTTGTTGCCATTGCTACAGGCATCGTGGTGTCACGCTCGTCGTTTGG
TATGGCTTCATTCAGCTCCGGTTCCCAACGATCAAGGCGAGTTACATGATCCCCCATGTTGTGCAAAAAA
GCGGTTAGCTCCTTCGGTCCTCCGATCGTTGTCAGAAGTAAGTTGGCCGCAGTGTTATCACTCATGGTTA
TGGCAGCACTGCATAATTCTCTTACTGTCATGCCATCCGTAAGATGCTTTTCTGTGACTGGTGAGTACTC
AACCAAGTCATTCTGAGAATAGTGTATGCGGCGACCGAGTTGCTCTTGCCCGGCGTCAATACGGGATAAT
ACCGCGCCACATAGCAGAACTTTAAAAGTGCTCATCATTGGAAAACGTTCTTCGGGGCGAAAACTCTCAA
GGATCTTACCGCTGTTGAGATCCAGTTCGATGTAACCCACTCGTGCACCCAACTGATCTTCAGCATCTTT
TACTTTCACCAGCGTTTCTGGGTGAGCAAAAACAGGAAGGCAAAATGCCGCAAAAAAGGGAATAAGGGCG
ACACGGAAATGTTGAATACTCATACTCTTCCTTTTTCAATGACCGCTTTGGAAAAACAAAGACTGTATTT
CCTGGAAATTAATGTTTATTCAATAAACTGTGTATTCAGCTATATTCACATAGTGGTGAGGCTGAAATGA
GGCGGGAAGAGGCGGTTGGGGCTTAATTATATCAATTTGGGTGGCCCCACAGCGCCTCCAAGGCGCCAGT
CCTGTTTTGACAAGTTGCCTCTGGAAGCCTCTCTTCTTTTTCTCCAGAGTAAGCGGAGGCCAGGGGCCCC
CGGCCTCTGCTTAATACTAAAAAAAACAGCTGTTGTCATAGTAATGATTGGGTGGAAACATTCCAGGCCT
GGGTGGAGAGGCTTTTTGCTTCCTCTTGCAAAACCACACTGACATTCCAGGCCTGGGTGGAGAGGCTTTT
TGCTTCCTCTTGCAAAACCACACTGCCCTCTGGAGGGCAGTTGCCTAGCAACTAATTAAAAGAGGATGTC
GCACGGCCAGCTGCGGTCAGTTAGTCACTTCCTGCTTAACTGACTTGACATTTTCTATTTTAAGAGTCGG
GAGGAAAATTACTGTGTTGGAGGCCCTCCGCCATCTTCTGAAGCTGAATCGAATTAACTTGTTTATTGCA
GCTTATAATGGTTACAAATAAAGCAATAGCATCACAAATTTCACAAATAAAGCATTTTTTTCACTGCATT
CTAGTTGTGGTTTGTCCAAACTCATCAATGTATCTTATCATGTCTGGATCTGATATCATCGTC
