LOCUS       Exported 7208 bp ds-DNA circular SYN 13-MAY-2021
DEFINITION  Destination vector for domain insertion.
ACCESSION   .
VERSION     .
KEYWORDS    pTALE-STAR-C_RFP entry
SOURCE      synthetic DNA construct
  ORGANISM  synthetic DNA construct
REFERENCE   1 (bases 1 to 7208)
  AUTHORS   Gogolok S, Garcia-Diaz C, Pollard SM
  TITLE     STAR: a simple TAL effector assembly reaction using isothermal
            assembly.
  JOURNAL   Sci Rep. 2016 Sep 12;6:33209. doi: 10.1038/srep33209.
  PUBMED    27615025
REFERENCE   2 (bases 1 to 7208)
  AUTHORS   .
  TITLE     Direct Submission
  JOURNAL   Exported May 13, 2021 from SnapGene Server 1.1.58
            http://www.snapgene.com
FEATURES             Location/Qualifiers
     source          1..7208
                     /organism="synthetic DNA construct"
                     /mol_type="other DNA"
     enhancer        1..380
                     /label=CMV enhancer
                     /note="human cytomegalovirus immediate early enhancer"
     promoter        383..658
                     /label=chicken beta-actin promoter
     intron          659..1667
                     /label=chimeric intron
                     /note="chimera between introns from chicken beta-actin and
                     rabbit beta-globin"
     primer_bind     1591..1613
                     /label=pCAGGS-5
                     /note="Chimeric intron in CAG promoter, forward primer"
     regulatory      1731..1740
                     /regulatory_class="other"
                     /note="vertebrate consensus sequence for strong initiation
                     of translation (Kozak, 1987)"
     CDS             1740..1805
                     /codon_start=1
                     /product="three tandem FLAG(R) epitope tags, followed by an
                     enterokinase cleavage site"
                     /label=3xFLAG
                     /translation="DYKDHDGDYKDHDIDYKDDDDK"
     CDS             1812..1832
                     /codon_start=1
                     /product="nuclear localization signal of SV40 (simian virus
                     40) large T antigen"
                     /label=SV40 NLS
                     /translation="PKKKRKV"
     CDS             2615..2635
                     /codon_start=1
                     /product="nuclear localization signal of SV40 (simian virus
                     40) large T antigen"
                     /label=SV40 NLS
                     /translation="PKKKRKV"
     misc_feature    2671..2692
                     /label=BioBrick prefix
                     /note="BioBrick prefix for parts that do not start with
                     ""ATG"""
     protein_bind    2793..2814
                     /label=CAP binding site
                     /bound_moiety="E. coli catabolite activator protein"
                     /note="CAP binding activates transcription in the presence
                     of cAMP."
     promoter        2829..2859
                     /label=lac promoter
                     /note="promoter for the E. coli lac operon"
     protein_bind    2867..2883
                     /label=lac operator
                     /bound_moiety="lac repressor encoded by lacI"
                     /note="The lac repressor binds to the lac operator to
                     inhibit transcription in E. coli. This inhibition can be
                     relieved by adding lactose or
                     isopropyl-beta-D-thiogalactopyranoside (IPTG)."
     RBS             2901..2912
                     /note="strong bacterial ribosome binding site (Elowitz and
                     Leibler, 2000)"
     CDS             2919..3596
                     /codon_start=1
                     /product="monomeric derivative of DsRed (Campbell et al.,
                     2002)"
                     /label=mRFP1
                     /translation="MASSEDVIKEFMRFKVRMEGSVNGHEFEIEGEGEGRPYEGTQTAK
                     LKVTKGGPLPFAWDILSPQFQYGSKAYVKHPADIPDYLKLSFPEGFKWERVMNFEDGGV
                     VTVTQDSSLQDGEFIYKVKLRGTNFPSDGPVMQKKTMGWEASTERMYPEDGALKGEIKM
                     RLKLKDGGHYDAEVKTTYMAKKPVQLPGAYKTDIKLDITSHNEDYTIVEQYERAEGRHS
                     TGA"
     terminator      3641..3712
                     /label=rrnB T1 terminator
                     /note="transcription terminator T1 from the E. coli rrnB
                     gene"
     terminator      3728..3755
                     /label=T7Te terminator
                     /note="phage T7 early transcription terminator"
     misc_feature    3762..3782
                     /label=BioBrick suffix
                     /note="universal suffix for all parts"
     primer_bind     complement(3815..3832)
                     /label=BGH-rev
                     /note="Bovine growth hormone terminator, reverse primer.
                     Also called BGH reverse"
     polyA_signal    3821..4045
                     /label=bGH poly(A) signal
                     /note="bovine growth hormone polyadenylation signal"
     primer_bind     complement(4092..4108)
                     /label=M13 rev
                     /note="common sequencing primer, one of multiple similar
                     variants"
     primer_bind     complement(4092..4108)
                     /label=M13 Reverse
                     /note="In lacZ gene. Also called M13-rev"
     primer_bind     complement(4105..4127)
                     /label=M13/pUC Reverse
                     /note="In lacZ gene"
     protein_bind    4116..4132
                     /label=lac operator
                     /bound_moiety="lac repressor encoded by lacI"
                     /note="The lac repressor binds to the lac operator to
                     inhibit transcription in E. coli. This inhibition can be
                     relieved by adding lactose or
                     isopropyl-beta-D-thiogalactopyranoside (IPTG)."
     promoter        complement(4140..4170)
                     /label=lac promoter
                     /note="promoter for the E. coli lac operon"
     protein_bind    4185..4206
                     /label=CAP binding site
                     /bound_moiety="E. coli catabolite activator protein"
                     /note="CAP binding activates transcription in the presence
                     of cAMP."
     promoter        4265..4460
                     /label=SV40 promoter
                     /note="SV40 early promoter"
     rep_origin      4311..4446
                     /label=SV40 ori
                     /note="SV40 origin of replication"
     primer_bind     4373..4392
                     /label=SV40pro-F
                     /note="SV40 promoter/origin, forward primer"
     polyA_signal    4466..4600
                     /label=SV40 poly(A) signal
                     /note="SV40 polyadenylation signal"
     primer_bind     complement(4668..4685)
                     /label=L4440
                     /note="L4440 vector, forward primer"
     rep_origin      complement(4839..5427)
                     /direction=LEFT
                     /label=ori
                     /note="high-copy-number ColE1/pMB1/pBR322/pUC origin of
                     replication"
     primer_bind     complement(4919..4938)
                     /label=pBR322ori-F
                     /note="pBR322 origin, forward primer"
     CDS             complement(5598..6458)
                     /codon_start=1
                     /gene="bla"
                     /product="beta-lactamase"
                     /label=AmpR
                     /note="confers resistance to ampicillin, carbenicillin, and
                     related antibiotics"
                     /translation="MSIQHFRVALIPFFAAFCLPVFAHPETLVKVKDAEDQLGARVGYI
                     ELDLNSGKILESFRPEERFPMMSTFKVLLCGAVLSRIDAGQEQLGRRIHYSQNDLVEYS
                     PVTEKHLTDGMTVRELCSAAITMSDNTAANLLLTTIGGPKELTAFLHNMGDHVTRLDRW
                     EPELNEAIPNDERDTTMPVAMATTLRKLLTGELLTLASRQQLIDWMEADKVAGPLLRSA
                     LPAGWFIADKSGAGERGSRGIIAALGPDGKPSRIVVIYTTGSQATMDERNRQIAEIGAS
                     LIKHW"
     primer_bind     6221..6240
                     /label=Amp-R
                     /note="Ampicillin resistance gene, reverse primer"
     polyA_signal    7061..7195
                     /label=SV40 poly(A) signal
                     /note="SV40 polyadenylation signal"
ORIGIN
        1 gacattgatt attgactagt tattaatagt aatcaattac ggggtcatta gttcatagcc
       61 catatatgga gttccgcgtt acataactta cggtaaatgg cccgcctggc tgaccgccca
      121 acgacccccg cccattgacg tcaataatga cgtatgttcc catagtaacg ccaataggga
      181 ctttccattg acgtcaatgg gtggactatt tacggtaaac tgcccacttg gcagtacatc
      241 aagtgtatca tatgccaagt acgcccccta ttgacgtcaa tgacggtaaa tggcccgcct
      301 ggcattatgc ccagtacatg accttatggg actttcctac ttggcagtac atctacgtat
      361 tagtcatcgc tattaccatg ggtcgaggtg agccccacgt tctgcttcac tctccccatc
      421 tcccccccct ccccaccccc aattttgtat ttatttattt tttaattatt ttgtgcagcg
      481 atgggggcgg gggggggggg ggcgcgcgcc aggcggggcg gggcggggcg aggggcgggg
      541 cggggcgagg cggagaggtg cggcggcagc caatcagagc ggcgcgctcc gaaagtttcc
      601 ttttatggcg aggcggcggc ggcggcggcc ctataaaaag cgaagcgcgc ggcgggcggg
      661 agtcgctgcg ttgccttcgc cccgtgcccc gctccgcgcc gcctcgcgcc gcccgccccg
      721 gctctgactg accgcgttac tcccacaggt gagcgggcgg gacggccctt ctcctccggg
      781 ctgtaattag cgcttggttt aatgacggct cgtttctttt ctgtggctgc gtgaaagcct
      841 taaagggctc cgggagggcc ctttgtgcgg gggggagcgg ctcggggggt gcgtgcgtgt
      901 gtgtgtgcgt ggggagcgcc gcgtgcggcc cgcgctgccc ggcggctgtg agcgctgcgg
      961 gcgcggcgcg gggctttgtg cgctccgcgt gtgcgcgagg ggagcgcggc cgggggcggt
     1021 gccccgcggt gcgggggggc tgcgagggga acaaaggctg cgtgcggggt gtgtgcgtgg
     1081 gggggtgagc agggggtgtg ggcgcggcgg tcgggctgta acccccccct gcacccccct
     1141 ccccgagttg ctgagcacgg cccggcttcg ggtgcggggc tccgtgcggg gcgtggcgcg
     1201 gggctcgccg tgccgggcgg ggggtggcgg caggtggggg tgccgggcgg ggcggggccg
     1261 cctcgggccg gggagggctc gggggagggg cgcggcggcc ccggagcgcc ggcggctgtc
     1321 gaggcgcggc gagccgcagc cattgccttt tatggtaatc gtgcgagagg gcgcagggac
     1381 ttcctttgtc ccaaatctgg cggagccgaa atctgggagg cgccgccgca ccccctctag
     1441 cgggcgcggg cgaagcggtg cggcgccggc aggaaggaaa tgggcgggga gggccttcgt
     1501 gcgtcgccgc gccgccgtcc ccttctccat ctccagcctc ggggctgccg cagggggacg
     1561 gctgccttcg ggggggacgg ggcagggcgg ggttcggctt ctggcgtgtg accggcggct
     1621 ctagagcctc tgctaaccat gttcatgcct tcttcttttt cctacagctc ctgggcaacg
     1681 tgctggttgt tgtgctgtct catcattttg gcaaagaatt cctcgaggcc gccaccatgg
     1741 actacaaaga ccatgacggt gattataaag atcatgacat cgattacaag gatgacgatg
     1801 acaagatggc ccccaagaag aagaggaagg tgggcattca ccgcggggta cctatggtgg
     1861 acttgaggac actcggttat tcgcaacagc aacaggagaa aatcaagcct aaggtcagga
     1921 gcaccgtcgc gcaacaccac gaggcgcttg tggggcatgg cttcactcat gcgcatattg
     1981 tcgcgctttc acagcaccct gcggcgcttg ggacggtggc tgtcaaatac caagatatga
     2041 ttgcggccct gcccgaagcc acgcacgagg caattgtagg ggtcggtaaa cagtggtcgg
     2101 gagcgcgagc acttgaggcg ctgctgactg tggcgggtga gcttaggggg cctccgctcc
     2161 agctcgacac cgggcagctg ctgaagatcg cgaagagagg gggagtaaca gcggtagagg
     2221 cagtgcacgc ctggcgcaat gcgctcaccg gggccccctt gaacctgcag gatacgttta
     2281 tcagtgataa agtgtcaagc atgacaaagt tgcagccgaa tacagtggta tcctgcaggt
     2341 gctctgtcag gaccacgggc ttacgccaca acaggtggtg gcgattgcat ctcacgacgg
     2401 cggacgccct gccttggtgt ccatcgtagc ccaattgtcc aggcccgatc ccgcgttggc
     2461 tgcgttaacg aatgaccatc tggtggcgtt ggcatgtctt ggtggacgac ccgcgctcga
     2521 tgcagtcaaa aagggtctgc ctcatgctcc cgcattgatc aaaagaacca accggcggat
     2581 tcccgagaga acttcccatc gagtcgcggc tagccccaag aagaagagaa aggtggaggc
     2641 cagcggttcc ggacagtaga gacgccattg gaattcgcgg ccgcttctag agcaatacgc
     2701 aaaccgcctc tccccgcgcg ttggccgatt cattaatgca gctggcacga caggtttccc
     2761 gactggaaag cgggcagtga gcgcaacgca attaatgtga gttagctcac tcattaggca
     2821 ccccaggctt tacactttat gcttccggct cgtatgttgt gtggaattgt gagcggataa
     2881 caatttcaca catactagag aaagaggaga aatactagat ggcttcctcc gaagacgtta
     2941 tcaaagagtt catgcgtttc aaagttcgta tggaaggttc cgttaacggt cacgagttcg
     3001 aaatcgaagg tgaaggtgaa ggtcgtccgt acgaaggtac ccagaccgct aaactgaaag
     3061 ttaccaaagg tggtccgctg ccgttcgctt gggacatcct gtccccgcag ttccagtacg
     3121 gttccaaagc ttacgttaaa cacccggctg acatcccgga ctacctgaaa ctgtccttcc
     3181 cggaaggttt caaatgggaa cgtgttatga acttcgaaga cggtggtgtt gttaccgtta
     3241 cccaggactc ctccctgcaa gacggtgagt tcatctacaa agttaaactg cgtggtacca
     3301 acttcccgtc cgacggtccg gttatgcaga aaaaaaccat gggttgggaa gcttccaccg
     3361 aacgtatgta cccggaagac ggtgctctga aaggtgaaat caaaatgcgt ctgaaactga
     3421 aagacggtgg tcactacgac gctgaagtta aaaccaccta catggctaaa aaaccggttc
     3481 agctgccggg tgcttacaaa accgacatca aactggacat cacctcccac aacgaagact
     3541 acaccatcgt tgaacagtac gaacgtgctg aaggtcgtca ctccaccggt gcttaataac
     3601 gctgatagtg ctagtgtaga tcgctactag agccaggcat caaataaaac gaaaggctca
     3661 gtcgaaagac tgggcctttc gttttatctg ttgtttgtcg gtgaacgctc tctactagag
     3721 tcacactggc tcaccttcgg gtgggccttt ctgcgtttat atactagtag cggccgctgc
     3781 agtcagaccg tctcaagctg agctcgctga tcagcctcga ctgtgccttc tagttgccag
     3841 ccatctgttg tttgcccctc ccccgtgcct tccttgaccc tggaaggtgc cactcccact
     3901 gtcctttcct aataaaatga ggaaattgca tcgcattgtc tgagtaggtg tcattctatt
     3961 ctggggggtg gggtggggca ggacagcaag ggggaggatt gggaagacaa tagcaggcat
     4021 gctggggatg cggtgggctc tatggcttct gaggcggaaa gaacctgcag cccaagcttg
     4081 gcgtaatcat ggtcatagct gtttcctgtg tgaaattgtt atccgctcac aattccacac
     4141 aacatacgag ccggaagcat aaagtgtaaa gcctggggtg cctaatgagt gagctaactc
     4201 acattaattg cgttgcgctc actgcccgct ttccagtcgg gaaacctgtc gtgccagcgg
     4261 atccgcatct caattagtca gcaaccatag tcccgcccct aactccgccc atcccgcccc
     4321 taactccgcc cagttccgcc cattctccgc cccatggctg actaattttt tttatttatg
     4381 cagaggccga ggccgcctcg gcctctgagc tattccagaa gtagtgagga ggcttttttg
     4441 gaggcctagg cttttgcaaa aagctaactt gtttattgca gcttataatg gttacaaata
     4501 aagcaatagc atcacaaatt tcacaaataa agcatttttt tcactgcatt ctagttgtgg
     4561 tttgtccaaa ctcatcaatg tatcttatca tgtctggatc cgctgcatta atgaatcggc
     4621 caacgcgcgg ggagaggcgg tttgcgtatt gggcgctctt ccgcttcctc gctcactgac
     4681 tcgctgcgct cggtcgttcg gctgcggcga gcggtatcag ctcactcaaa ggcggtaata
     4741 cggttatcca cagaatcagg ggataacgca ggaaagaaca tgtgagcaaa aggccagcaa
     4801 aaggccagga accgtaaaaa ggccgcgttg ctggcgtttt tccataggct ccgcccccct
     4861 gacgagcatc acaaaaatcg acgctcaagt cagaggtggc gaaacccgac aggactataa
     4921 agataccagg cgtttccccc tggaagctcc ctcgtgcgct ctcctgttcc gaccctgccg
     4981 cttaccgcat acctgtccgc ctttctccct tcgggaagcg tggcgctttc tcaatgctca
     5041 cgctgtaggt atctcagttc ggtgtaggtc gttcgctcca agctgggctg tgtgcacgaa
     5101 ccccccgttc agcccgaccg ctgcgcctta tccggtaact atcgtcttga gtccaacccg
     5161 gtaagacacg acttatcgcc actggcagca gccactggta acaggattag cagagcgagg
     5221 tatgtaggcg gtgctacaga gttcttgaag tggtggccta actacggcta cactagaagg
     5281 acagtatttg gtatctgcgc tctgctgaag ccagttacct tcggaaaaag agttggtagc
     5341 tcttgatccg gcaaacaaac caccgctggt agcggtggtt tttttgtttg caagcagcag
     5401 attacgcgca gaaaaaaagg atctcaagaa gatcctttga tcttttctac ggggtctgac
     5461 gctcagtgga acgaaaactc acgttaaggg attttggtca tgagattatc aaaaaggatc
     5521 ttcacctaga tccttttaaa ttaaaaatga agttttaaat caatctaaag tatatatgag
     5581 taaacttggt ctgacagtta ccaatgctta atcagtgagg cacctatctc agcgatctgt
     5641 ctatttcgtt catccatagt tgcctgactc cccgtcgtgt agataactac gatacgggag
     5701 ggcttaccat ctggccccag tgctgcaatg ataccgcgag acccacgctc accggctcca
     5761 gatttatcag caataaacca gccagccgga agggccgagc gcagaagtgg tcctgcaact
     5821 ttatccgcct ccatccagtc tattaattgt tgccgggaag ctagagtaag tagttcgcca
     5881 gttaatagtt tgcgcaacgt tgttgccatt gctacaggca tcgtggtgtc acgctcgtcg
     5941 tttggtatgg cttcattcag ctccggttcc caacgatcaa ggcgagttac atgatccccc
     6001 atgttgtgca aaaaagcggt tagctccttc ggtcctccga tcgttgtcag aagtaagttg
     6061 gccgcagtgt tatcactcat ggttatggca gcactgcata attctcttac tgtcatgcca
     6121 tccgtaagat gcttttctgt gactggtgag tactcaacca agtcattctg agaatagtgt
     6181 atgcggcgac cgagttgctc ttgcccggcg tcaatacggg ataataccgc gccacatagc
     6241 agaactttaa aagtgctcat cattggaaaa cgttcttcgg ggcgaaaact ctcaaggatc
     6301 ttaccgctgt tgagatccag ttcgatgtaa cccactcgtg cacccaactg atcttcagca
     6361 tcttttactt tcaccagcgt ttctgggtga gcaaaaacag gaaggcaaaa tgccgcaaaa
     6421 aagggaataa gggcgacacg gaaatgttga atactcatac tcttcctttt tcaatgaccg
     6481 ctttggaaaa acaaagactg tatttcctgg aaattaatgt ttattcaata aactgtgtat
     6541 tcagctatat cacatagtgg tgaggctgaa atgaggcggg aagaggcggt tggggcttaa
     6601 ttatatcaat ttgggtggcc ccacagcgcc tccaaggcgc cagtcctgtt ttgacaagtt
     6661 gcctctggaa gcctctacaa tgcctctctt ctttttctcc agagtaagcg gaggccaggg
     6721 gcccccggcc tctgcttaat actaaaaaaa acagctgttg tcatagtaat gattgggtgg
     6781 aaacattcca ggcctgggtg gagaggcttt ttgcttcctc ttgcaaaacc acactgacat
     6841 tccaggcctg ggtggagagg ctttttgctt cctcttgcaa aaccacactg ccctctggag
     6901 ggcagttgcc tagcaactaa ctaaaagagg atgtcgcacg gccagctgcg gtcagttagt
     6961 cacttcctgc ttaactgact tgacattttc tattttaaga gtcgggagga aaattactgt
     7021 gttggaggcc ctccgccatc ttctgaagct gaatcgaatt aacttgttta ttgcagctta
     7081 taatggttac aaataaagca atagcatcac aaatttcaca aataaagcat ttttttcact
     7141 gcattctagt tgtggtttgt ccaaactcat caatgtatct tatcatgtct ggatctgata
     7201 tcatcgtc
//
